Addgene plasmid #125985: 178_pAAV-ProD9-CatCh-GFP-WPRE
Purpose: Targeting expression to neuronal and glial cell types in mice, non-human primates, and human retina
Depositing lab: Botond Roska. Depositing organization: Friedrich Miescher Institute for Biomedical Research. Publication: Targeting neuronal and glial cell types with synthetic promoter AAVs in mice, non-human primates and humans. Juttner J, Szabo A, Gross-Scherf B, Morikawa RK, Rompani SB, Hantz P, Szikra T, Esposti F, Cowan CS, Bharioke A, Patino-Alvarez CP, Keles O, Kusnyerik A, Azoulay T, Hartl D, Krebs AR, Schubeler D, Hajdu RI, Lukats A, Nemeth J, Nagy ZZ, Wu KC, Wu RH, Xiang L, Fang XL, Jin ZB, Goldblum D, Hasler PW, Scholl HPN, Krol J, Roska B. Nat Neurosci. 2019 Jul 8. pii: 10.1038/s41593-019-0431-2. doi: 10.1038/s41593-019-0431-2. PubMed 31285614.
Backbone
  Vector backbone: pAAV
  Vector type: AAV
Growth in bacteria
  Bacterial resistance: Ampicillin, 100 μg/mL
  Growth temperature: 37°C
  Growth strain: NEB Stable
  Copy number: High Copy
Gene/Insert
  Gene/Insert name: CatCh-GFP (alt name: ChR2(L132C)-EGFP)
  Species: Synthetic
  Promoter: ProD9
  Cloning method: Restriction Enzyme; 5′ cloning site Unknown (unknown if destroyed); 3′ cloning site Unknown (unknown if destroyed)
Terms and licenses: Academic/Nonprofit Terms; Industry Terms: Not Available to Industry
Depositor comments: Please visit https://www.biorxiv.org/content/early/2018/10/04/434720.full.pdf for BioRxiv preprint
How to cite: 178_pAAV-ProD9-CatCh-GFP-WPRE was a gift from Botond Roska (Addgene plasmid # 125985 ; http://n2t.net/addgene:125985 ; RRID:Addgene_125985)
