[The description below was written by a language model from this plasmid's Addgene catalogue record and pLannotate feature annotations shown in this document.]
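Description:
178_pAAV-ProD9-CatCh-GFP-WPRE is an adeno-associated virus transfer plasmid built on a pAAV backbone, 6,426 nt in both the depositor and the sequencing-verified records, whose annotations agree except that one calls the phage origin f1 and the other M13. It is maintained in E. coli as a high-copy plasmid through a ColE1/pUC-type origin and selected with ampicillin via the bla gene and its own promoter. The short bom and rop matches are probably just backbone remnants. The expression cassette lies between AAV2 inverted terminal repeats, which are the cis elements needed for replication and packaging of the genome into AAV particles. The right ITR is annotated in full, while the left one is detected only as two short fragments, a common outcome for these repeat-rich, structured regions.

The payload is CatCh-GFP, the L132C variant of channelrhodopsin-2 fused to EGFP. It gives a blue-light-gated cation channel whose expression can be seen by green fluorescence. Transcription is driven by ProD9, a synthetic promoter. The software does not recognise ProD9 itself, but the unannotated stretch upstream of the coding sequence ends in a minimal TATA-box promoter, suggesting a synthetic regulatory sequence placed on a minimal core. A tiny mVenus-fragment hit just before that is probably a spurious match. Downstream, a WPRE enhances transcript stability and expression, and the human growth hormone polyadenylation signal terminates the message.

According to the record, the plasmid belongs to a set of synthetic-promoter AAVs intended to restrict expression to particular neuronal and glial cell types in mice, non-human primates and human retina. The record does not state which cell population ProD9 targets.
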