Features (pLannotate 1.2.2; 17 found; start..end, strand, type, name):
     12..39      +  repeat_region  AAV2 ITR (fragment): inverted terminal repeat of adeno-associated virus serotype 2 inverted
     68..95      +  repeat_region  AAV2 ITR (fragment): inverted terminal repeat of adeno-associated virus serotype 2 inverted
    762..782     +  CDS            VC155 (fragment): C-terminal fragment of mVenus for use in bimolecular fluorescence complementation (BiFC) (Kodama and Hu, 2010)
    785..816     +  promoter       minP: minimal TATA-box promoter with low basal activity
    876..1801    +  CDS            ChR2 (fragment): N-terminal fragment of channelrhodopsin-2 from the alga Chlamydomonas reinhardtii (Nagel et al., 2003) blue light-activated cation channel
   1806..2522    +  CDS            EGFP: EGFP is a basic (constitutively fluorescent) green fluorescent protein published in 1996, derived from Aequorea victoria. It is reported to be a rapidly-maturing weak dimer with moderate acid sensitivity.
   2529..2553    +  misc_feature   MCS (fragment): pBluescript multiple cloning site
   2553..3141    +  misc_feature   WPRE: woodchuck hepatitis virus posttranscriptional regulatory element
   3173..3649    +  polyA_signal   hGH poly(A) signal: human growth hormone polyadenylation signal
   3689..3829    +  repeat_region  AAV2 ITR: inverted terminal repeat of adeno-associated virus serotype 2 inverted
   3834..3885    -  misc_feature   bom (fragment): basis of mobility region from pBR322
   3904..4284    +  rep_origin     M13 ori (sequence partly withheld): M13 bacteriophage origin of replication; arrow indicates direction of (+) strand synthesis
   4360..4409    -  misc_feature   bom (fragment): basis of mobility region from pBR322
   4511..4546    -  CDS            rop (fragment): Rop protein, which maintains plasmids at low copy number; rop
   4641..4745    +  promoter       AmpR promoter: bla
   4746..5606    +  CDS            AmpR: β-lactamase; bla; confers resistance to ampicillin, carbenicillin, and related antibiotics
   5777..6365    +  rep_origin     ori: high-copy-number ColE1/pMB1/pBR322/pUC origin of replication
>Addgene plasmid #125985 | 178_pAAV-ProD9-CatCh-GFP-WPRE | depositor full sequence | sequence record 241134 | 178_pAAV-ProD9-CatCh-GFP-WPRE sequence 6426 bps
CCTGCAGGCAGCTGCGCGCTCGCTCGCTCACTGAGGCCGCCCGGGCGTCGGGCGACCTTTGGTCGCCCGG
CCTCAGTGAGCGAGCGAGCGCGCAGAGAGGGAGTGGCCAACTCCATCACTAGGGGTTCCTGCGGCCGCAC
GCGTATCCTGGGGTTTAAACAGGACTAGGTCCACTGGGAGAAGAGGAAGTCAAACAGGACTAGTCATCGA
TAGGCTAGCCAGCTTAATTAATCAGATCATCCCGACCCCAGGCACAGCCCCTTCTCTGCACCCCGCCCGT
TTCAGCTGAGACAGGGTCTCCTGTAGAGTGCTCCACAGCGCCCACCCTTGGGAAGGCGGATCTGTGATCT
AGTACATGCCAGGAAATGCTTCCTCATCCACAACTCTACGCCCTTGGTTTGCCACTTCCACGCTGTGCTG
AACCCTGGGGCTAACTTTCTGACCTTTCCTGGTTTACTGAGCACCAGGGACATACATGTGAACAGCTGCC
ACTGGTGGCAGGCAGCTACTTAAGAAACAAATTCAAAACCCTGTACCTCAAGTCCAGTCATATTTTAGGT
GCTCATTTCAAGTGCCACAGAGCAGATTACAGAGATCTACGGCACTTCAGAGGGGGTGAGAGGTGTAACT
TTCCACGTACTCCACACAAAAGGTCACCACTCAGACTAAGCCCGCGCAGCCCCGCTTTCCAACTCCCTAC
CCTCATAATCCATCTCCTGTCACGGCAATAAAATCTAGCGCTGTGGAGGAAGGATCAATCCTCACATGGT
CCTGCTGGAGTTAGTAGAGGGTATATAATGGAAGCTCGACTTCCAGCTATCACATCCACTGTGTTGTTGT
GAACTGGAATCCACTATAGGCCAGGATCCGCCACCATGGATTATGGAGGCGCCCTGAGTGCCGTTGGGCG
CGAGCTGCTATTTGTAACGAACCCAGTAGTCGTCAATGGCTCTGTACTTGTGCCTGAGGACCAGTGTTAC
TGCGCGGGCTGGATTGAGTCGCGTGGCACAAACGGTGCCCAAACGGCGTCGAACGTGCTGCAATGGCTTG
CTGCTGGCTTCTCCATCCTACTGCTTATGTTTTACGCCTACCAAACATGGAAGTCAACCTGCGGCTGGGA
GGAGATCTATGTGTGCGCTATCGAGATGGTCAAGGTGATTCTCGAGTTCTTCTTCGAGTTTAAGAACCCG
TCCATGCTGTATCTAGCCACAGGCCACCGCGTCCAGTGGTTGCGTTACGCCGAGTGGCTTCTCACCTGCC
CGGTCATTTGCATTCACCTGTCAAACCTGACGGGCTTGTCCAACGACTACAGCAGGCGCACCATGGGTCT
GCTTGTGTCTGATATTGGCACAATTGTGTGGGGCGCCACTTCCGCCATGGCCACCGGATACGTCAAGGTC
ATCTTCTTCTGCCTGGGTCTGTGTTATGGTGCTAACACGTTCTTTCACGCTGCCAAGGCCTACATCGAGG
GTTACCACACCGTGCCGAAGGGCCGGTGTCGCCAGGTGGTGACTGGCATGGCTTGGCTCTTCTTCGTATC
ATGGGGTATGTTCCCCATCCTGTTCATCCTCGGCCCCGAGGGCTTCGGCGTCCTGAGCGTGTACGGCTCC
ACCGTCGGCCACACCATCATTGACCTGATGTCGAAGAACTGCTGGGGTCTGCTCGGCCACTACCTGCGCG
TGCTGATCCACGAGCATATCCTCATCCACGGCGACATTCGCAAGACCACCAAATTGAACATTGGTGGCAC
TGAGATTGAGGTCGAGACGCTGGTGGAGGACGAGGCCGAGGCTGGCGCGGTACCCATGGTGAGCAAGGGC
GAGGAGCTGTTCACCGGGGTGGTGCCCATCCTGGTCGAGCTGGACGGCGACGTAAACGGCCACAAGTTCA
GCGTGTCCGGCGAGGGCGAGGGCGATGCCACCTACGGCAAGCTGACCCTGAAGTTCATCTGCACCACCGG
CAAGCTGCCCGTGCCCTGGCCCACCCTCGTGACCACCCTGACCTACGGCGTGCAGTGCTTCAGCCGCTAC
CCCGACCACATGAAGCAGCACGACTTCTTCAAGTCCGCCATGCCCGAAGGCTACGTCCAGGAGCGCACCA
TCTTCTTCAAGGACGACGGCAACTACAAGACCCGCGCCGAGGTGAAGTTCGAGGGCGACACCCTGGTGAA
CCGCATCGAGCTGAAGGGCATCGACTTCAAGGAGGACGGCAACATCCTGGGGCACAAGCTGGAGTACAAC
TACAACAGCCACAACGTCTATATCATGGCCGACAAGCAGAAGAACGGCATCAAGGTGAACTTCAAGATCC
GCCACAACATCGAGGACGGCAGCGTGCAGCTCGCCGACCACTACCAGCAGAACACCCCCATCGGCGACGG
CCCCGTGCTGCTGCCCGACAACCACTACCTGAGCACCCAGTCCGCCCTGAGCAAAGACCCCAACGAGAAG
CGCGATCACATGGTCCTGCTGGAGTTCGTGACCGCCGCCGGGATCACTCTCGGCATGGACGAGCTGTACA
AGTGATAAGAATTCGATATCAAGCTTATCGATAATCAACCTCTGGATTACAAAATTTGTGAAAGATTGAC
TGGTATTCTTAACTATGTTGCTCCTTTTACGCTATGTGGATACGCTGCTTTAATGCCTTTGTATCATGCT
ATTGCTTCCCGTATGGCTTTCATTTTCTCCTCCTTGTATAAATCCTGGTTGCTGTCTCTTTATGAGGAGT
TGTGGCCCGTTGTCAGGCAACGTGGCGTGGTGTGCACTGTGTTTGCTGACGCAACCCCCACTGGTTGGGG
CATTGCCACCACCTGTCAGCTCCTTTCCGGGACTTTCGCTTTCCCCCTCCCTATTGCCACGGCGGAACTC
ATCGCCGCCTGCCTTGCCCGCTGCTGGACAGGGGCTCGGCTGTTGGGCACTGACAATTCCGTGGTGTTGT
CGGGGAAATCATCGTCCTTTCCTTGGCTGCTCGCCTATGTTGCCACCTGGATTCTGCGCGGGACGTCCTT
CTGCTACGTCCCTTCGGCCCTCAATCCAGCGGACCTTCCTTCCCGCGGCCTGCTGCCGGCTCTGCGGCCT
CTTCCGCGTCTTCGCCTTCGCCCTCAGACGAGTCGGATCTCCCTTTGGGCCGCCTCCCCGCATCGATACC
GAGCGCTGCTCGAGAGATCTACGGGTGGCATCCCTGTGACCCCTCCCCAGTGCCTCTCCTGGCCCTGGAA
GTTGCCACTCCAGTGCCCACCAGCCTTGTCCTAATAAAATTAAGTTGCATCATTTTGTCTGACTAGGTGT
CCTTCTATAATATTATGGGGTGGAGGGGGGTGGTATGGAGCAAGGGGCAAGTTGGGAAGACAACCTGTAG
GGCCTGCGGGGTCTATTGGGAACCAAGCTGGAGTGCAGTGGCACAATCTTGGCTCACTGCAATCTCCGCC
TCCTGGGTTCAAGCGATTCTCCTGCCTCAGCCTCCCGAGTTGTTGGGATTCCAGGCATGCATGACCAGGC
TCAGCTAATTTTTGTTTTTTTGGTAGAGACGGGGTTTCACCATATTGGCCAGGCTGGTCTCCAACTCCTA
ATCTCAGGTGATCTACCCACCTTGGCCTCCCAAATTGCTGGGATTACAGGCGTGAACCACTGCTCCCTTC
CCTGTCCTTCTGATTTTGTAGGTAACCACGTGCGGACCGAGCGGCCGCAGGAACCCCTAGTGATGGAGTT
GGCCACTCCCTCTCTGCGCGCTCGCTCGCTCACTGAGGCCGGGCGACCAAAGGTCGCCCGACGCCCGGGC
TTTGCCCGGGCGGCCTCAGTGAGCGAGCGAGCGCGCAGCTGCCTGCAGGGGCGCCTGATGCGGTATTTTC
TCCTTACGCATCTGTGCGGTATTTCACACCGCATA
[142 nt withheld, positions 3886-4027]
C
[141 nt withheld, positions 4029-4169]
CCTTTGACGTTGGAGTCCACGTTCTTT
[37 nt withheld, positions 4197-4233]
ACCCTATCTCGGGCTATTCTTTTGATTTATAAGGGATTTTGCCGATTTCGGCCTATTGGTTAAAAAATGA
GCTGATTTAACAAAAATTTAACGCGAATTTTAACAAAATATTAACGTTTACAATTTTATGGTGCACTCTC
AGTACAATCTGCTCTGATGCCGCATAGTTAAGCCAGCCCCGACACCCGCCAACACCCGCTGACGCGCCCT
GACGGGCTTGTCTGCTCCCGGCATCCGCTTACAGACAAGCTGTGACCGTCTCCGGGAGCTGCATGTGTCA
GAGGTTTTCACCGTCATCACCGAAACGCGCGAGACGAAAGGGCCTCGTGATACGCCTATTTTTATAGGTT
AATGTCATGATAATAATGGTTTCTTAGACGTCAGGTGGCACTTTTCGGGGAAATGTGCGCGGAACCCCTA
TTTGTTTATTTTTCTAAATACATTCAAATATGTATCCGCTCATGAGACAATAACCCTGATAAATGCTTCA
ATAATATTGAAAAAGGAAGAGTATGAGTATTCAACATTTCCGTGTCGCCCTTATTCCCTTTTTTGCGGCA
TTTTGCCTTCCTGTTTTTGCTCACCCAGAAACGCTGGTGAAAGTAAAAGATGCTGAAGATCAGTTGGGTG
CACGAGTGGGTTACATCGAACTGGATCTCAACAGCGGTAAGATCCTTGAGAGTTTTCGCCCCGAAGAACG
TTTTCCAATGATGAGCACTTTTAAAGTTCTGCTATGTGGCGCGGTATTATCCCGTATTGACGCCGGGCAA
GAGCAACTCGGTCGCCGCATACACTATTCTCAGAATGACTTGGTTGAGTACTCACCAGTCACAGAAAAGC
ATCTTACGGATGGCATGACAGTAAGAGAATTATGCAGTGCTGCCATAACCATGAGTGATAACACTGCGGC
CAACTTACTTCTGACAACGATCGGAGGACCGAAGGAGCTAACCGCTTTTTTGCACAACATGGGGGATCAT
GTAACTCGCCTTGATCGTTGGGAACCGGAGCTGAATGAAGCCATACCAAACGACGAGCGTGACACCACGA
TGCCTGTAGCAATGGCAACAACGTTGCGCAAACTATTAACTGGCGAACTACTTACTCTAGCTTCCCGGCA
ACAATTAATAGACTGGATGGAGGCGGATAAAGTTGCAGGACCACTTCTGCGCTCGGCCCTTCCGGCTGGC
TGGTTTATTGCTGATAAATCTGGAGCCGGTGAGCGTGGGTCTCGCGGTATCATTGCAGCACTGGGGCCAG
ATGGTAAGCCCTCCCGTATCGTAGTTATCTACACGACGGGGAGTCAGGCAACTATGGATGAACGAAATAG
ACAGATCGCTGAGATAGGTGCCTCACTGATTAAGCATTGGTAACTGTCAGACCAAGTTTACTCATATATA
CTTTAGATTGATTTAAAACTTCATTTTTAATTTAAAAGGATCTAGGTGAAGATCCTTTTTGATAATCTCA
TGACCAAAATCCCTTAACGTGAGTTTTCGTTCCACTGAGCGTCAGACCCCGTAGAAAAGATCAAAGGATC
TTCTTGAGATCCTTTTTTTCTGCGCGTAATCTGCTGCTTGCAAACAAAAAAACCACCGCTACCAGCGGTG
GTTTGTTTGCCGGATCAAGAGCTACCAACTCTTTTTCCGAAGGTAACTGGCTTCAGCAGAGCGCAGATAC
CAAATACTGTCCTTCTAGTGTAGCCGTAGTTAGGCCACCACTTCAAGAACTCTGTAGCACCGCCTACATA
CCTCGCTCTGCTAATCCTGTTACCAGTGGCTGCTGCCAGTGGCGATAAGTCGTGTCTTACCGGGTTGGAC
TCAAGACGATAGTTACCGGATAAGGCGCAGCGGTCGGGCTGAACGGGGGGTTCGTGCACACAGCCCAGCT
TGGAGCGAACGACCTACACCGAACTGAGATACCTACAGCGTGAGCTATGAGAAAGCGCCACGCTTCCCGA
AGGGAGAAAGGCGGACAGGTATCCGGTAAGCGGCAGGGTCGGAACAGGAGAGCGCACGAGGGAGCTTCCA
GGGGGAAACGCCTGGTATCTTTATAGTCCTGTCGGGTTTCGCCACCTCTGACTTGAGCGTCGATTTTTGT
GATGCTCGTCAGGGGGGCGGAGCCTATGGAAAAACGCCAGCAACGCGGCCTTTTTACGGTTCCTGGCCTT
TTGCTGGCCTTTTGCTCACATGT
