Features (pLannotate 1.2.2; 17 found; start..end, strand, type, name):
     12..39      +  repeat_region  AAV2 ITR (fragment): inverted terminal repeat of adeno-associated virus serotype 2 inverted
     68..95      +  repeat_region  AAV2 ITR (fragment): inverted terminal repeat of adeno-associated virus serotype 2 inverted
    762..782     +  CDS            VC155 (fragment): C-terminal fragment of mVenus for use in bimolecular fluorescence complementation (BiFC) (Kodama and Hu, 2010)
    785..816     +  promoter       minP: minimal TATA-box promoter with low basal activity
    876..1801    +  CDS            ChR2 (fragment): N-terminal fragment of channelrhodopsin-2 from the alga Chlamydomonas reinhardtii (Nagel et al., 2003) blue light-activated cation channel
   1806..2522    +  CDS            EGFP: EGFP is a basic (constitutively fluorescent) green fluorescent protein published in 1996, derived from Aequorea victoria. It is reported to be a rapidly-maturing weak dimer with moderate acid sensitivity.
   2529..2553    +  misc_feature   MCS (fragment): pBluescript multiple cloning site
   2553..3141    +  misc_feature   WPRE: woodchuck hepatitis virus posttranscriptional regulatory element
   3173..3649    +  polyA_signal   hGH poly(A) signal: human growth hormone polyadenylation signal
   3689..3829    +  repeat_region  AAV2 ITR: inverted terminal repeat of adeno-associated virus serotype 2 inverted
   3834..3885    -  misc_feature   bom (fragment): basis of mobility region from pBR322
   3904..4359    +  rep_origin     f1 ori (sequence partly withheld): f1 bacteriophage origin of replication; arrow indicates direction of (+) strand synthesis
   4360..4409    -  misc_feature   bom (fragment): basis of mobility region from pBR322
   4511..4546    -  CDS            rop (fragment): Rop protein, which maintains plasmids at low copy number; rop
   4641..4745    +  promoter       AmpR promoter: bla
   4746..5606    +  CDS            AmpR: β-lactamase; bla; confers resistance to ampicillin, carbenicillin, and related antibiotics
   5777..6365    +  rep_origin     ori: high-copy-number ColE1/pMB1/pBR322/pUC origin of replication
>Addgene plasmid #125985 | 178_pAAV-ProD9-CatCh-GFP-WPRE | addgene full sequence | sequence record 256930 | Addgene NGS Result
CCTGCAGGCAGCTGCGCGCTCGCTCGCTCACTGAGGCCGCCCGGGCGTCGGGCGACCTTTGGTCGCCCGG
CCTCAGTGAGCGAGCGAGCGCGCAGAGAGGGAGTGGCCAACTCCATCACTAGGGGTTCCTGCGGCCGCAC
GCGTATCCTGGGGTTTAAACAGGACTAGGTCCACTGGGAGAAGAGGAAGTCAAACAGGACTAGTCATCGA
TAGGCTAGCCAGCTTAATTAATCAGATCATCCCGACCCCAGGCACAGCCCCTTCTCTGCACCCCGCCCGT
TTCAGCTGAGACAGGGTCTCCTGTAGAGTGCTCCACAGCGCCCACCCTTGGGAAGGCGGATCTGTGATCT
AGTACATGCCAGGAAATGCTTCCTCATCCACAACTCTACGCCCTTGGTTTGCCACTTCCACGCTGTGCTG
AACCCTGGGGCTAACTTTCTGACCTTTCCTGGTTTACTGAGCACCAGGGACATACATGTGAACAGCTGCC
ACTGGTGGCAGGCAGCTACTTAAGAAACAAATTCAAAACCCTGTACCTCAAGTCCAGTCATATTTTAGGT
GCTCATTTCAAGTGCCACAGAGCAGATTACAGAGATCTACGGCACTTCAGAGGGGGTGAGAGGTGTAACT
TTCCACGTACTCCACACAAAAGGTCACCACTCAGACTAAGCCCGCGCAGCCCCGCTTTCCAACTCCCTAC
CCTCATAATCCATCTCCTGTCACGGCAATAAAATCTAGCGCTGTGGAGGAAGGATCAATCCTCACATGGT
CCTGCTGGAGTTAGTAGAGGGTATATAATGGAAGCTCGACTTCCAGCTATCACATCCACTGTGTTGTTGT
GAACTGGAATCCACTATAGGCCAGGATCCGCCACCATGGATTATGGAGGCGCCCTGAGTGCCGTTGGGCG
CGAGCTGCTATTTGTAACGAACCCAGTAGTCGTCAATGGCTCTGTACTTGTGCCTGAGGACCAGTGTTAC
TGCGCGGGCTGGATTGAGTCGCGTGGCACAAACGGTGCCCAAACGGCGTCGAACGTGCTGCAATGGCTTG
CTGCTGGCTTCTCCATCCTACTGCTTATGTTTTACGCCTACCAAACATGGAAGTCAACCTGCGGCTGGGA
GGAGATCTATGTGTGCGCTATCGAGATGGTCAAGGTGATTCTCGAGTTCTTCTTCGAGTTTAAGAACCCG
TCCATGCTGTATCTAGCCACAGGCCACCGCGTCCAGTGGTTGCGTTACGCCGAGTGGCTTCTCACCTGCC
CGGTCATTTGCATTCACCTGTCAAACCTGACGGGCTTGTCCAACGACTACAGCAGGCGCACCATGGGTCT
GCTTGTGTCTGATATTGGCACAATTGTGTGGGGCGCCACTTCCGCCATGGCCACCGGATACGTCAAGGTC
ATCTTCTTCTGCCTGGGTCTGTGTTATGGTGCTAACACGTTCTTTCACGCTGCCAAGGCCTACATCGAGG
GTTACCACACCGTGCCGAAGGGCCGGTGTCGCCAGGTGGTGACTGGCATGGCTTGGCTCTTCTTCGTATC
ATGGGGTATGTTCCCCATCCTGTTCATCCTCGGCCCCGAGGGCTTCGGCGTCCTGAGCGTGTACGGCTCC
ACCGTCGGCCACACCATCATTGACCTGATGTCGAAGAACTGCTGGGGTCTGCTCGGCCACTACCTGCGCG
TGCTGATCCACGAGCATATCCTCATCCACGGCGACATTCGCAAGACCACCAAATTGAACATTGGTGGCAC
TGAGATTGAGGTCGAGACGCTGGTGGAGGACGAGGCCGAGGCTGGCGCGGTACCCATGGTGAGCAAGGGC
GAGGAGCTGTTCACCGGGGTGGTGCCCATCCTGGTCGAGCTGGACGGCGACGTAAACGGCCACAAGTTCA
GCGTGTCCGGCGAGGGCGAGGGCGATGCCACCTACGGCAAGCTGACCCTGAAGTTCATCTGCACCACCGG
CAAGCTGCCCGTGCCCTGGCCCACCCTCGTGACCACCCTGACCTACGGCGTGCAGTGCTTCAGCCGCTAC
CCCGACCACATGAAGCAGCACGACTTCTTCAAGTCCGCCATGCCCGAAGGCTACGTCCAGGAGCGCACCA
TCTTCTTCAAGGACGACGGCAACTACAAGACCCGCGCCGAGGTGAAGTTCGAGGGCGACACCCTGGTGAA
CCGCATCGAGCTGAAGGGCATCGACTTCAAGGAGGACGGCAACATCCTGGGGCACAAGCTGGAGTACAAC
TACAACAGCCACAACGTCTATATCATGGCCGACAAGCAGAAGAACGGCATCAAGGTGAACTTCAAGATCC
GCCACAACATCGAGGACGGCAGCGTGCAGCTCGCCGACCACTACCAGCAGAACACCCCCATCGGCGACGG
CCCCGTGCTGCTGCCCGACAACCACTACCTGAGCACCCAGTCCGCCCTGAGCAAAGACCCCAACGAGAAG
CGCGATCACATGGTCCTGCTGGAGTTCGTGACCGCCGCCGGGATCACTCTCGGCATGGACGAGCTGTACA
AGTGATAAGAATTCGATATCAAGCTTATCGATAATCAACCTCTGGATTACAAAATTTGTGAAAGATTGAC
TGGTATTCTTAACTATGTTGCTCCTTTTACGCTATGTGGATACGCTGCTTTAATGCCTTTGTATCATGCT
ATTGCTTCCCGTATGGCTTTCATTTTCTCCTCCTTGTATAAATCCTGGTTGCTGTCTCTTTATGAGGAGT
TGTGGCCCGTTGTCAGGCAACGTGGCGTGGTGTGCACTGTGTTTGCTGACGCAACCCCCACTGGTTGGGG
CATTGCCACCACCTGTCAGCTCCTTTCCGGGACTTTCGCTTTCCCCCTCCCTATTGCCACGGCGGAACTC
ATCGCCGCCTGCCTTGCCCGCTGCTGGACAGGGGCTCGGCTGTTGGGCACTGACAATTCCGTGGTGTTGT
CGGGGAAATCATCGTCCTTTCCTTGGCTGCTCGCCTATGTTGCCACCTGGATTCTGCGCGGGACGTCCTT
CTGCTACGTCCCTTCGGCCCTCAATCCAGCGGACCTTCCTTCCCGCGGCCTGCTGCCGGCTCTGCGGCCT
CTTCCGCGTCTTCGCCTTCGCCCTCAGACGAGTCGGATCTCCCTTTGGGCCGCCTCCCCGCATCGATACC
GAGCGCTGCTCGAGAGATCTACGGGTGGCATCCCTGTGACCCCTCCCCAGTGCCTCTCCTGGCCCTGGAA
GTTGCCACTCCAGTGCCCACCAGCCTTGTCCTAATAAAATTAAGTTGCATCATTTTGTCTGACTAGGTGT
CCTTCTATAATATTATGGGGTGGAGGGGGGTGGTATGGAGCAAGGGGCAAGTTGGGAAGACAACCTGTAG
GGCCTGCGGGGTCTATTGGGAACCAAGCTGGAGTGCAGTGGCACAATCTTGGCTCACTGCAATCTCCGCC
TCCTGGGTTCAAGCGATTCTCCTGCCTCAGCCTCCCGAGTTGTTGGGATTCCAGGCATGCATGACCAGGC
TCAGCTAATTTTTGTTTTTTTGGTAGAGACGGGGTTTCACCATATTGGCCAGGCTGGTCTCCAACTCCTA
ATCTCAGGTGATCTACCCACCTTGGCCTCCCAAATTGCTGGGATTACAGGCGTGAACCACTGCTCCCTTC
CCTGTCCTTCTGATTTTGTAGGTAACCACGTGCGGACCGAGCGGCCGCAGGAACCCCTAGTGATGGAGTT
GGCCACTCCCTCTCTGCGCGCTCGCTCGCTCACTGAGGCCGGGCGACCAAAGGTCGCCCGACGCCCGGGC
TTTGCCCGGGCGGCCTCAGTGAGCGAGCGAGCGCGCAGCTGCCTGCAGGGGCGCCTGATGCGGTATTTTC
TCCTTACGCATCTGTGCGGTATTTCACACCGCATA
[95 nt withheld, positions 3886-3980]
T
[46 nt withheld, positions 3982-4027]
C
[141 nt withheld, positions 4029-4169]
CCTTTGACGTTGGAGTCCACGTTCTTT
[37 nt withheld, positions 4197-4233]
ACTCTATCTCGGGCTATTCTTTTGATTTATAAGGGATTTTGCCGATTTCGGTCTATTGGTTAAAAAATGA
GCTGATTTAACAAAAATTTAACGCGAATTTTAACAAAATATTAACGTTTACAATTTTATGGTGCACTCTC
AGTACAATCTGCTCTGATGCCGCATAGTTAAGCCAGCCCCGACACCCGCCAACACCCGCTGACGCGCCCT
GACGGGCTTGTCTGCTCCCGGCATCCGCTTACAGACAAGCTGTGACCGTCTCCGGGAGCTGCATGTGTCA
GAGGTTTTCACCGTCATCACCGAAACGCGCGAGACGAAAGGGCCTCGTGATACGCCTATTTTTATAGGTT
AATGTCATGATAATAATGGTTTCTTAGACGTCAGGTGGCACTTTTCGGGGAAATGTGCGCGGAACCCCTA
TTTGTTTATTTTTCTAAATACATTCAAATATGTATCCGCTCATGAGACAATAACCCTGATAAATGCTTCA
ATAATATTGAAAAAGGAAGAGTATGAGTATTCAACATTTCCGTGTCGCCCTTATTCCCTTTTTTGCGGCA
TTTTGCCTTCCTGTTTTTGCTCACCCAGAAACGCTGGTGAAAGTAAAAGATGCTGAAGATCAGTTGGGTG
CACGAGTGGGTTACATCGAACTGGATCTCAACAGCGGTAAGATCCTTGAGAGTTTTCGCCCCGAAGAACG
TTTTCCAATGATGAGCACTTTTAAAGTTCTGCTATGTGGCGCGGTATTATCCCGTATTGACGCCGGGCAA
GAGCAACTCGGTCGCCGCATACACTATTCTCAGAATGACTTGGTTGAGTACTCACCAGTCACAGAAAAGC
ATCTTACGGATGGCATGACAGTAAGAGAATTATGCAGTGCTGCCATAACCATGAGTGATAACACTGCGGC
CAACTTACTTCTGACAACGATCGGAGGACCGAAGGAGCTAACCGCTTTTTTGCACAACATGGGGGATCAT
GTAACTCGCCTTGATCGTTGGGAACCGGAGCTGAATGAAGCCATACCAAACGACGAGCGTGACACCACGA
TGCCTGTAGCAATGGCAACAACGTTGCGCAAACTATTAACTGGCGAACTACTTACTCTAGCTTCCCGGCA
ACAATTAATAGACTGGATGGAGGCGGATAAAGTTGCAGGACCACTTCTGCGCTCGGCCCTTCCGGCTGGC
TGGTTTATTGCTGATAAATCTGGAGCCGGTGAGCGTGGGTCTCGCGGTATCATTGCAGCACTGGGGCCAG
ATGGTAAGCCCTCCCGTATCGTAGTTATCTACACGACGGGGAGTCAGGCAACTATGGATGAACGAAATAG
ACAGATCGCTGAGATAGGTGCCTCACTGATTAAGCATTGGTAACTGTCAGACCAAGTTTACTCATATATA
CTTTAGATTGATTTAAAACTTCATTTTTAATTTAAAAGGATCTAGGTGAAGATCCTTTTTGATAATCTCA
TGACCAAAATCCCTTAACGTGAGTTTTCGTTCCACTGAGCGTCAGACCCCGTAGAAAAGATCAAAGGATC
TTCTTGAGATCCTTTTTTTCTGCGCGTAATCTGCTGCTTGCAAACAAAAAAACCACCGCTACCAGCGGTG
GTTTGTTTGCCGGATCAAGAGCTACCAACTCTTTTTCCGAAGGTAACTGGCTTCAGCAGAGCGCAGATAC
CAAATACTGTTCTTCTAGTGTAGCCGTAGTTAGGCCACCACTTCAAGAACTCTGTAGCACCGCCTACATA
CCTCGCTCTGCTAATCCTGTTACCAGTGGCTGCTGCCAGTGGCGATAAGTCGTGTCTTACCGGGTTGGAC
TCAAGACGATAGTTACCGGATAAGGCGCAGCGGTCGGGCTGAACGGGGGGTTCGTGCACACAGCCCAGCT
TGGAGCGAACGACCTACACCGAACTGAGATACCTACAGCGTGAGCTATGAGAAAGCGCCACGCTTCCCGA
AGGGAGAAAGGCGGACAGGTATCCGGTAAGCGGCAGGGTCGGAACAGGAGAGCGCACGAGGGAGCTTCCA
GGGGGAAACGCCTGGTATCTTTATAGTCCTGTCGGGTTTCGCCACCTCTGACTTGAGCGTCGATTTTTGT
GATGCTCGTCAGGGGGGCGGAGCCTATGGAAAAACGCCAGCAACGCGGCCTTTTTACGGTTCCTGGCCTT
TTGCTGGCCTTTTGCTCACATGT
